Addgene plasmid #219428: pAGT6471
Purpose: Module of intronized NLS-SpCas9-NLS for N-terminal and C-terminal tag fusions (AGGT_N-SpCas9i-N_TTCG)
Depositing lab: Tom Schreiber. Depositing organization: Leibniz Institute of Plant Biochemistry (IPB). Publication: Efficient scar-free knock-ins of several kilobases in plants by engineered CRISPR/Cas endonucleases. Schreiber T, Prange A, Schafer P, Iwen T, Grutzner R, Marillonnet S, Lepage A, Javelle M, Paul W, Tissier A. Mol Plant. 2024 Mar 22:S1674-2052(24)00086-8. doi: 10.1016/j.molp.2024.03.013. PubMed 38520090.
Backbone
  Vector backbone: pAGM3955
  Backbone manufacturer: Sylvestre Marillonnet
  Backbone size w/o insert (bp): 2073
  Total vector size (bp): 7864
  Vector type: MoClo compatible Level 0 module
Growth in bacteria
  Bacterial resistance: Spectinomycin, 50 μg/mL
  Growth temperature: 37°C
  Growth strain: DH5alpha
  Copy number: High Copy
Gene/Insert
  Gene/Insert name: AGGT_NLS-SpCas9i-NLS(no stop)_TTCG (alt name: SpCas9)
  Species: A. thaliana (mustard weed); Streptococcus pyogenes SF370
  Insert size (bp): 5799
  Cloning method: Golden Gate
  Sequencing primers: 5′ CCTGTCGGGTTTCGCCACCTC; 3′ GCCGTTACCACCGCTGCGTTC
Terms and licenses: Academic/Nonprofit Terms; Industry Terms: Not Available to Industry
How to cite: pAGT6471 was a gift from Tom Schreiber (Addgene plasmid # 219428 ; http://n2t.net/addgene:219428 ; RRID:Addgene_219428)
