[The description below was written by a language model from this plasmid's Addgene catalogue record and pLannotate feature annotations shown in this document.]
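Description:
pAGT6471 is a MoClo-compatible Level 0 module plasmid built on the small pAGM3955 backbone and assembled by Golden Gate cloning. It is a 7,864 bp bacterial cloning vector rather than an expression construct. It is maintained in E. coli through a high-copy ColE1/pUC-type origin and selected with spectinomycin via an aadA (SmR) aminoglycoside adenylyltransferase gene. The short class 1 integron Pc promoter and gentamicin acetyltransferase fragments annotated just upstream of aadA appear to be remnants of the integron-derived resistance cassette rather than functional markers.

The roughly 5.8 kb insert encodes Streptococcus pyogenes Cas9 flanked by nuclear localisation signals at both ends, in an "intronized" form (SpCas9i). The listing of Arabidopsis thaliana alongside S. pyogenes as source species suggests plant-derived introns, and the interrupted coding sequence would explain why the automated annotation splits Cas9 into separate segments with a gap between them, one of which spans the numbering origin of the circular sequence. The annotation does not mark the introns or the NLS sequences individually. The module lacks a stop codon and is bounded by the AGGT and TTCG fusion overhangs, so that after Type IIS restriction it can be joined in frame with both an N-terminal and a C-terminal tag or fusion-domain module. No promoter or terminator is part of this module; these are supplied by other Level 0 parts when a Level 1 transcription unit is assembled. According to the record, it serves as a building block for engineered Cas9 fusion endonucleases, developed in work aimed at efficient scar-free knock-ins of several kilobases in plants.
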