Features (pLannotate 1.2.2; 6 found; start..end, strand, type, name):
   3700..3723    +  promoter       Pc promoter (fragment): intI1 (promoter lies within the coding sequence); class 1 integron promoter
   3899..3955    +  CDS            GmR (fragment): gentamycin acetyltransferase; aacC1; confers resistance to gentamycin
   3966..4753    +  CDS            SmR (fragment): aminoglycoside adenylyltransferase (Murphy, 1985); aadA; confers resistance to spectinomycin and streptomycin
   5094..5682    +  rep_origin     ori: high-copy-number ColE1/pMB1/pBR322/pUC origin of replication
   5780..6058    +  CDS            cas9 (fragment): CAS9_STRP1 - Also known as csn1 From Streptococcus pyogenes serotype M1.
   6189..3283    +  CDS            cas9 (across the origin): CAS9_STRP1 - Also known as csn1 From Streptococcus pyogenes serotype M1.
>Addgene plasmid #219428 | pAGT6471 | addgene full sequence | sequence record 437867 | Addgene NGS Result
GTCTCCTGTACGAATACTTCACGGTCTACAACGAGCTGACGAAGGTGAAATATGTGACGGAGGGGATGCG
CAAACCGGCCTTCCTGTCAGGTAAATCCTGGTCCACACTTTTACGATAAAAACACAAGATTTTAAACTAT
GAACTGATCAATAATCATTCCTAAAAGACCACACTTTTGTTTTGTTTCTAAAGTAATTTTTACTGTTATA
ACAGGTGAGCAGAAGAAGGCCATTGTCGATCTCTTGTTCAAAACCAATCGGAAGGTCACTGTGAAACAGC
TTAAAGAGGACTACTTTAAGAAGATCGAATGCTTTGATTCTGTGGAAATCAGCGGCGTTGAGGATAGGTT
CAATGCCTCTCTTGGCACATACCATGACCTGTTGAAAATCATCAAGGACAAGGACTTCCTTGACAACGAG
GAGAACGAGGACATCCTCGAGGACATCGTGCTGACTCTCACGCTGTTTGAGGACAGAGAAATGATCGAGG
AGCGCCTTAAGACTTATGCGCATCTGTTCGATGACAAGGTCATGAAGCAGTTGAAGAGGAGGAGATATAC
AGGTAAGAGGTCAAAAGGTTTCCGCAATGATCCCTCTTTTTTTGTTTCTCTAGTTTCAAGAATTTGGGTA
TATGACTAACTTCTGAGTGTTCCTTGATGCATATTTGTGATGAGACAAATGTTTGTTCTATGTTTTAGGT
TGGGGAAGGCTCTCCAGGAAGCTCATCAACGGCATCCGCGACAAGCAATCCGGCAAGACTATACTGGACT
TTCTCAAATCCGACGGTTTTGCGAATCGGAACTTCATGCAGCTTATTCACGATGACTCACTGACCTTCAA
AGAAGATATCCAGAAGGCCCAAGTGTCAGGTCAGGGCGATAGCCTTCACGAACACATAGCCAACCTGGCT
GGATCGCCAGCTATAAAGAAGGGCATACTGCAGACAGTGAAGGTTGTGGATGAGCTGGTGAAGGTAAGTT
CTGCATTTGGTTATGCTCCTTGCATTTTAGGTGTTCGTCGCACTTCCATTTCCATGAATAGCTAAGATTT
TTTTTCTCTGCATTCATTCTTCTTGCCTCAGTTCTAACTGTTTGTGGTATTTTTGTTTTAATTATTGCTA
CAGGTCATGGGCCGCCATAAGCCGGAGAACATCGTCATCGAGATGGCGAGGGAAAACCAGACGACTCAGA
AAGGGCAGAAGAACTCACGGGAGCGCATGAAGCGGATAGAGGAAGGCATCAAGGAGCTTGGGAGTCAGAT
TCTGAAAGAGCACCCAGTCGAAAATACTCAACTCCAGAACGAGAAGCTGTACCTCTATTACCTCCAGAAT
GGGAGAGATATGTACGTCGACCAAGAGCTCGACATTAACAGACTCTCCGACTATGATGTGGATCACATTG
TCCCTCAATCTTTCCTGAAGGACGATAGTATTGACAACAAGGTAAAGCAACTGTGTTTTAATCAATTTCT
TGTCAGGATATATGGATTATAACTTAATTTTTGAGAAATCTGTAGTATTTGGCGTGAAATGAGTTTGCTT
TTTGGTTTCTCCCGTGTTATAGGTCCTTACGCGCTCAGACAAGAACCGCGGAAAATCCGACAATGTACCC
AGCGAGGAGGTTGTGAAGAAGATGAAGAACTATTGGAGGCAGCTTTTGAATGCTAAGCTCATAACCCAAC
GGAAATTCGACAATCTCACGAAGGCAGAAAGGGGCGGACTGTCTGAGCTCGACAAAGCCGGCTTCATCAA
GCGCCAGTTGGTTGAAACTCGTCAGATTACGAAACATGTGGCCCAGATACTCGATTCGCGTATGAATACG
AAGTATGATGAGAATGACAAACTTATCAGGGAGGTAAAGGTAAAGTTTCCAACTTTCCTTTACCATATCA
AACTAAAGTTCGAAACTTTTTATTTGATCAACTTCAAGGCCACCCGATCTTTCTATTCCTGATTAATTTG
TGATGAATCCATATTGACTTTTGATGGTTACGCAGGTGATCACCCTCAAGAGCAAACTGGTTAGTGACTT
CCGGAAGGACTTCCAGTTTTACAAGGTTCGCGAGATCAACAACTACCATCATGCCCATGACGCCTACCTG
AACGCCGTTGTTGGCACTGCTCTCATCAAGAAGTATCCGAAACTGGAGTCTGAGTTTGTGTACGGGGATT
ACAAGGTGTACGACGTTAGGAAGATGATCGCGAAGTCAGAACAAGAGATCGGCAAGGCTACCGCGAAATA
CTTCTTTTACTCGAATATCATGAACTTCTTCAAGACAGAGATCACTCTGGCGAATGGTGAAATCCGGAAG
AGGCCTCTGATCGAGACAAATGGCGAAACAGGTCTGTCTTTCCTATTTCATATGTTTAATCCTAGGAATT
TGATCAATTGATTGTATGTATGTCGATCCCAAGACTTTCTTGTTCACTTATATCTTAACTCTCTCTTTGC
TGTTTCTTGCAGGTGAGATTGTCTGGGATAAGGGCAGGGATTTTGCGACTGTGCGTAAGGTTCTCAGCAT
GCCCCAAGTCAACATAGTCAAGAAAACGGAGGTTCAAACCGGTGGTTTCTCCAAGGAGTCCATTCTCCCT
AAGCGCAACTCCGACAAACTGATTGCGAGGAAGAAGGATTGGGATCCGAAGAAATACGGAGGCTTTGATA
GCCCTACCGTGGCATACAGCGTACTGGTAGTGGCCAAGGTGGAGAAGGGCAAGAGCAAGAAACTGAAAAG
CGTCAAGGAACTGCTTGGAATTACCATAATGGAAAGGTCCTCGTTCGAGAAGAATCCGATCGACTTCCTC
GAGGCTAAAGGTAAAATATTGGATGCCAGACGATATTCTTTCTTTTGATTTGTAACTTTTTCCTGTCAAG
GTCGATAAATTTTATTTTTTTTGGTAAAAGGTCGATAATTTTTTTTTGGAGCCATTATGTAATTTTCCTA
ATTAACTGAACCAAAATTATACTTTGCAGGTTACAAAGAGGTGAAGAAAGACCTCATTATCAAACTGCCC
AAGTATTCGCTTTTCGAATTGGAAAATGGCAGAAAACGCATGCTGGCATCTGCCGGAGAACTGCAGAAGG
GCAACGAGCTGGCATTGCCCAGTAAGTACGTCAACTTCCTGTACTTGGCCTCACACTATGAGAAGCTGAA
GGGGTCACCAGAGGACAACGAGCAGAAGCAGTTGTTTGTCGAGCAGCACAAGCACTATCTTGATGAGATC
ATAGAGCAGATCAGCGAATTTTCCAAGCGGGTCATTCTTGCAGACGCTAACCTCGATAAGGTAAGGACTT
CTCATGAATATTAGTGGCAGATTAGTGTTGTTAAAGTCTTTGGTTAGATAATCGATGCCTCCTAATTGTC
CATGTTTTACTGGTTTTCTACAATTACAGGTGCTTTCCGCGTACAACAAGCACAGAGATAAGCCGATAAG
GGAACAAGCGGAAAACATCATCCACCTGTTCACACTGACCAATCTGGGAGCCCCAGCAGCCTTTAAGTAC
TTCGATACCACTATCGACAGAAAGCGCTACACATCAACCAAGGAAGTGTTGGACGCTACCCTTATTCACC
AATCTATTACAGGGCTCTATGAGACAAGGATAGATCTGTCGCAGTTGGGTGGTGACTCTAGGGCTGACCC
AAAGAAGAAGCGTAAAGTCGGTTCGTGAGACCACGAAGTGCCGAGGCACGAACCCAGTGGACATAAGCCT
GTTCGGTTCGTAAGCTGTAATGCAAGTAGCGTATGCGCTCACGCAACTGGTCCAGAACCTTGACCGAACG
CAGCGGTGGTAACGGCGCAGTGGCGGTTTTCATGGCTTGTTATGACTGTTTTTTTGGGGTACAGTCTATG
CCTCGGGCATCCAAGCAGCAAGCGCGTTACGCCGTGGGTCGATGTTTGATGTTATGGAGCAGCAACGATG
TTACGCAGCAGGGCAGTCGCCCTAAAACAAAGTTAAACATCATGGGGGAAGCGGTGATCGCCGAAGTATC
GACTCAACTATCAGAGGTAGTTGGCGTCATCGAGCGCCATCTCGAACCGACGTTGCTGGCCGTACATTTG
TACGGCTCCGCAGTGGATGGCGGCCTGAAGCCACACAGCGATATTGATTTGCTGGTTACGGTGACCGTAA
GGCTTGATGAAACAACGCGGCGAGCTTTGATCAACGACCTTTTGGAAACTTCGGCTTCCCCTGGAGAGAG
CGAGATTCTCCGCGCTGTAGAAGTCACCATTGTTGTGCACGACGACATCATTCCGTGGCGTTATCCAGCT
AAGCGCGAACTGCAATTTGGAGAATGGCAGCGCAATGACATTCTTGCAGGTATCTTCGAGCCAGCCACGA
TCGACATTGATCTGGCTATCTTGCTGACAAAAGCAAGAGAACATAGCGTTGCCTTGGTAGGTCCAGCGGC
GGAGGAACTCTTTGATCCGGTTCCTGAACAGGATCTATTTGAGGCGCTAAATGAAACCTTAACGCTATGG
AACTCGCCGCCCGACTGGGCTGGCGATGAGCGAAATGTAGTGCTTACGTTGTCCCGCATTTGGTACAGCG
CAGTAACCGGCAAAATCGCGCCGAAGGATGTCGCTGCCGACTGGGCAATGGAGCGCCTGCCGGCCCAGTA
TCAGCCCGTCATACTTGAAGCTAGACAGGCTTATCTTGGACAAGAAGAAGATCGCTTGGCCTCGCGCGCA
GATCAGTTGGAAGAATTTGTCCATTACGTGAAAGGCGAGATCACCAAGGTAGTCGGCAAATAATGTCTAG
CTAGAAATTCGTTCAAGCCGACGCCGCTTCGCGGCGCGGCTTAACTCAAGCGTTAGATGCACTAAGCACA
TAATTGCTCACAGCCAAACTATCAGGTCAAGTCTGCTTTTATTATTTTTAAGCGTGCATAATAAGCCCTA
CACAAATTGGGAGATATATCATGCTGTCAGACCAAGTTTACTCATATATACTTTAGATTGATTTAAAACT
TCATTTTTAATTTAAAAGGATCTAGGTGAAGATCCTTTTTGATAATCTCATGACCAAAATCCCTTAACGT
GAGTTTTCGTTCCACTGAGCGTCAGACCCCGTAGAAAAGATCAAAGGATCTTCTTGAGATCCTTTTTTTC
TGCGCGTAATCTGCTGCTTGCAAACAAAAAAACCACCGCTACCAGCGGTGGTTTGTTTGCCGGATCAAGA
GCTACCAACTCTTTTTCCGAAGGTAACTGGCTTCAGCAGAGCGCAGATACCAAATACTGTTCTTCTAGTG
TAGCCGTAGTTAGGCCACCACTTCAAGAACTCTGTAGCACCGCCTACATACCTCGCTCTGCTAATCCTGT
TACCAGTGGCTGCTGCCAGTGGCGATAAGTCGTGTCTTACCGGGTTGGACTCAAGACGATAGTTACCGGA
TAAGGCGCAGCGGTCGGGCTGAACGGGGGGTTCGTGCACACAGCCCAGCTTGGAGCGAACGACCTACACC
GAACTGAGATACCTACAGCGTGAGCTATGAGAAAGCGCCACGCTTCCCGAAGGGAGAAAGGCGGACAGGT
ATCCGGTAAGCGGCAGGGTCGGAACAGGAGAGCGCACGAGGGAGCTTCCAGGGGGAAACGCCTGGTATCT
TTATAGTCCTGTCGGGTTTCGCCACCTCTGACTTGAGCGTCGATTTTTGTGATGCTCGTCAGGGGGGCGG
AGCCTATGGAAAAACGCCAGCAACGCGGCCTTTTTACGGTTCCTGCACTCTGTGGTCTCAAGGTATGGCT
TCTAGCCCACCGAAGAAGAAGCGGAAGGTCAGCTGGAAAATGGACAAGAAGTACAGCATTGGACTTGATA
TTGGTACGAACTCAGTTGGGTGGGCCGTTATCACCGATGAATACAAGGTACCTTCGAAGAAATTTAAAGT
GCTGGGCAACACAGATAGGCACAGCATTAAGAAGAACTTGATCGGAGCTCTGCTCTTTGACTCTGGAGAA
ACCGCGGAGGCGACAAGGCTTAAACGTACTGCGAGGAGAAGGTACACTCGCAGGAAGAACAGAATCTGTT
ATCTCCAAGAGATCTTTAGCAACGAGATGGCGAAGGTAAGGATTTTTATGATATAGTATGCTTATGTATT
TTGTACTGAAAGCATATCCTGCTTCATTGGGATATTACTGAAAGCATTTAACTACATGTAAACTCACTTG
ATGATCAATAAACTTGATTTTGCAGGTTGACGACTCGTTCTTCCATCGCCTCGAGGAATCCTTCCTGGTA
GAGGAAGATAAGAAACACGAGCGTCACCCCATCTTTGGGAATATTGTTGACGAAGTAGCCTATCATGAAA
AGTATCCGACTATATACCACCTTCGCAAGAAGCTGGTGGACTCAACCGATAAGGCAGACCTTCGGCTCAT
ATACCTGGCTCTCGCGCACATGATAAAGTTTCGTGGCCATTTCTTGATCGAAGGGGACCTCAACCCGGAT
AACTCCGATGTGGATAAACTGTTCATTCAGCTCGTCCAAACCTACAATCAGCTGTTCGAGGAGAACCCCA
TCAATGCATCAGGTAACATTCCTTAGTTACCTTTCTTTTCTTTTTCCATCATAAGTTTATAGATTGTACA
TGCTTTGAGATTTTTCTTTGCAAACAATCTCAGGTGTCGACGCCAAGGCAATACTGTCTGCCAGACTTTC
GAAGTCCAGACGGCTTGAGAATCTGATCGCTCAATTGCCAGGCGAGAAGAAGAACGGCTTGTTCGGGAAT
CTGATTGCACTGTCTCTGGGCCTCACCCCTAACTTCAAAAGCAACTTTGACCTCGCCGAGGACGCGAAGC
TGCAGCTGTCAAAGGATACATACGATGATGATCTGGACAATCTGCTCGCCCAAATAGGTAATCTTGAAAT
TGGAACTCTTCTTTTGTTGTCTAAACCTATCAATTTCTTTGCGGAAATTTATTTGAAGCTGTAGAGTTAA
AATTGAGTCTTTTAAACTTTTGTAGGTGATCAGTATGCCGACCTGTTCTTGGCTGCCAAGAATCTGTCAG
ACGCTATCTTGCTCAGTGACATTCTGCGGGTCAACACGGAGATAACCAAAGCGCCACTTAGCGCCTCCAT
GATCAAGAGGTACGACGAGCATCACCAGGATCTGACCCTTCTGAAGGCTTTGGTTCGCCAGCAACTCCCC
GAGAAGTACAAGGAGATTTTCTTTGACCAATCGAAGAATGGCTACGCAGGGTACATTGATGGAGGTAAGT
TGTTACTTATGATTGTTTTCCTCTCTGCTACATGTATTTTGTTGTTCATTTCTGTAAGATATAAGAATTG
AGTTTTCCTCTGATGATATTATTAGGTGCAAGTCAGGAGGAATTCTACAAATTCATCAAGCCTATTCTGG
AAAAGATGGACGGTACAGAGGAGCTGCTCGTTAAATTGAACCGCGAAGATTTGCTTCGGAAGCAGCGTAC
CTTCGACAATGGCAGCATACCGCACCAGATCCACCTCGGTGAGCTGCATGCTATCTTGAGGAGGCAAGAG
GACTTCTATCCGTTCCTGAAAGACAACAGAGAGAAGATTGAAAAGATCCTCACGTTCCGCATTCCCTACT
ATGTAGGTTAGTATCATATGAAGAAATACCTAGTTTCAGTTGATGAATGCTATTTTCTGACCTCAGTTGT
TCTCTTTTGAGAATTATTTCTTTTCTAATTTGCCTGATTTTTCTATTAATTCATTAGGTCCACTCGCACG
CGGGAACTCGCGGTTTGCGTGGATGACACGCAAATCCGAGGAGACTATCACGCCTTGGAACTTCGAAGAG
GTCGTGGACAAGGGTGCGAGTGCACAGTCCTTCATCGAAAGGATGACCAACTTCGATAAGAATCTCCCAA
ATGAGAAAGTCCTGCCCAAGCATA
